>Addgene plasmid #227305 | pX330-PITCh-MYO1C | addgene full sequence | sequence record 452213 | Addgene NGS Result
AACTTACAGTAAATGGCCCGCCTGGCTGACCGCCCAACGACCCCCGCCCATTGACGTCAATAGTAACGCC
AATAGGGACTTTCCATTGACGTCAATGGGTGGAGTATTTACGGTAAACTGCCCACTTGGCAGTACATCAA
GTGTATCATATGCCAAGTACGCCCCCTATTGACGTCAATGACGGTAAATGGCCCGCCTGGCATTGTGCCC
AGTACATGACCTTATGGGACTTTCCTACTTGGCAGTACATCTACGTATTAGTCATCGCTATTACCATGGT
CGAGGTGAGCCCCACGTTCTGCTTCACTCTCCCCATCTCCCCCCCCTCCCCACCCCCAATTTTGTATTTA
TTTATTTTTTAATTATTTTGTGCAGCGATGGGGGCGGGGGGGGGGGGGGGGGCGGCCCCTGGGGGGGGGG
GGGCCCGAAGGTTCCTTTTTGGGGGGGGGGGGGGGCGGGGGCGGCCTTAAAAAAGGCGAGGCGCGCGGCG
GGCGGGGGCCGCGGCGCGCCGCCTCCGCCCCGTGCCCCGCTCCGCCGCCGCCTCGCGCCGCCCGCCCCGG
CTCTGACTGACCGCGTTACTCCCACAGGTGAGCGGGCGGGACGGCCCTTCTCCTCCGGGCTGTAATTAGC
TGAGCAAGAGGTAAGGGTTTAAGGGATGGTTGGTTGGTGGGGTATTAATGTTTAATTACCTGGAGCACCT
GCCTGAAATCACTTTTTTTCAGGTTGGACCGGTGCCACCATGGACTATAAGGACCACGACGGAGACTACA
AGGATCATGATATTGATTACAAAGACGATGACGATAAGATGGCCCCAAAGAAGAAGCGGAAGGTCGGTAT
CCACGGAGTCCCAGCAGCCGACAAGAAGTACAGCATCGGCCTGGACATCGGCACCAACTCTGTGGGCTGG
GCCGTGATCACCGACGAGTACAAGGTGCCCAGCAAGAAATTCAAGGTGCTGGGCAACACCGACCGGCACA
GCATCAAGAAGAACCTGATCGGAGCCCTGCTGTTCGACAGCGGCGAAACAGCCGAGGCCACCCGGCTGAA
GAGAACCGCCAGAAGAAGATACACCAGACGGAAGAACCGGATCTGCTATCTGCAAGAGATCTTCAGCAAC
GAGATGGCCAAGGTGGACGACAGCTTCTTCCACAGACTGGAAGAGTCCTTCCTGGTGGAAGAGGATAAGA
AGCACGAGCGGCACCCCATCTTCGGCAACATCGTGGACGAGGTGGCCTACCACGAGAAGTACCCCACCAT
CTACCACCTGAGAAAGAAACTGGTGGACAGCACCGACAAGGCCGACCTGCGGCTGATCTATCTGGCCCTG
GCCCACATGATCAAGTTCCGGGGCCACTTCCTGATCGAGGGCGACCTGAACCCCGACAACAGCGACGTGG
ACAAGCTGTTCATCCAGCTGGTGCAGACCTACAACCAGCTGTTCGAGGAAAACCCCATCAACGCCAGCGG
CGTGGACGCCAAGGCCATCCTGTCTGCCAGACTGAGCAAGAGCAGACGGCTGGAAAATCTGATCGCCCAG
CTGCCCGGCGAGAAGAAGAATGGCCTGTTCGGAAACCTGATTGCCCTGAGCCTGGGCCTGACCCCCAACT
TCAAGAGCAACTTCGACCTGGCCGAGGATGCCAAACTGCAGCTGAGCAAGGACACCTACGACGACGACCT
GGACAACCTGCTGGCCCAGATCGGCGACCAGTACGCCGACCTGTTTCTGGCCGCCAAGAACCTGTCCGAC
GCCATCCTGCTGAGCGACATCCTGAGAGTGAACACCGAGATCACCAAGGCCCCCCTGAGCGCCTCTATGA
TCAAGAGATACGACGAGCACCACCAGGACCTGACCCTGCTGAAAGCTCTCGTGCGGCAGCAGCTGCCTGA
GAAGTACAAAGAGATTTTCTTCGACCAGAGCAAGAACGGCTACGCCGGCTACATTGACGGCGGAGCCAGC
CAGGAAGAGTTCTACAAGTTCATCAAGCCCATCCTGGAAAAGATGGACGGCACCGAGGAACTGCTCGTGA
AGCTGAACAGAGAGGACCTGCTGCGGAAGCAGCGGACCTTCGACAACGGCAGCATCCCCCACCAGATCCA
CCTGGGAGAGCTGCACGCCATTCTGCGGCGGCAGGAAGATTTTTACCCATTCCTGAAGGACAACCGGGAA
AAGATCGAGAAGATCCTGACCTTCCGCATCCCCTACTACGTGGGCCCTCTGGCCAGGGGAAACAGCAGAT
TCGCCTGGATGACCAGAAAGAGCGAGGAAACCATCACCCCCTGGAACTTCGAGGAAGTGGTGGACAAGGG
CGCTTCCGCCCAGAGCTTCATCGAGCGGATGACCAACTTCGATAAGAACCTGCCCAACGAGAAGGTGCTG
CCCAAGCACAGCCTGCTGTACGAGTACTTCACCGTGTATAACGAGCTGACCAAAGTGAAATACGTGACCG
AGGGAATGAGAAAGCCCGCCTTCCTGAGCGGCGAGCAGAAAAAGGCCATCGTGGACCTGCTGTTCAAGAC
CAACCGGAAAGTGACCGTGAAGCAGCTGAAAGAGGACTACTTCAAGAAAATCGAGTGCTTCGACTCCGTG
GAAATCTCCGGCGTGGAAGATCGGTTCAACGCCTCCCTGGGCACATACCACGATCTGCTGAAAATTATCA
AGGACAAGGACTTCCTGGACAATGAGGAAAACGAGGACATTCTGGAAGATATCGTGCTGACCCTGACACT
GTTTGAGGACAGAGAGATGATCGAGGAACGGCTGAAAACCTATGCCCACCTGTTCGACGACAAAGTGATG
AAGCAGCTGAAGCGGCGGAGATACACCGGCTGGGGCAGGCTGAGCCGGAAGCTGATCAACGGCATCCGGG
ACAAGCAGTCCGGCAAGACAATCCTGGATTTCCTGAAGTCCGACGGCTTCGCCAACAGAAACTTCATGCA
GCTGATCCACGACGACAGCCTGACCTTTAAAGAGGACATCCAGAAAGCCCAGGTGTCCGGCCAGGGCGAT
AGCCTGCACGAGCACATTGCCAATCTGGCCGGCAGCCCCGCCATTAAGAAGGGCATCCTGCAGACAGTGA
AGGTGGTGGACGAGCTCGTGAAAGTGATGGGCCGGCACAAGCCCGAGAACATCGTGATCGAAATGGCCAG
AGAGAACCAGACCACCCAGAAGGGACAGAAGAACAGCCGCGAGAGAATGAAGCGGATCGAAGAGGGCATC
AAAGAGCTGGGCAGCCAGATCCTGAAAGAACACCCCGTGGAAAACACCCAGCTGCAGAACGAGAAGCTGT
ACCTGTACTACCTGCAGAATGGGCGGGATATGTACGTGGACCAGGAACTGGACATCAACCGGCTGTCCGA
CTACGATGTGGACCATATCGTGCCTCAGAGCTTTCTGAAGGACGACTCCATCGACAACAAGGTGCTGACC
AGAAGCGACAAGAACCGGGGCAAGAGCGACAACGTGCCCTCCGAAGAGGTCGTGAAGAAGATGAAGAACT
ACTGGCGGCAGCTGCTGAACGCCAAGCTGATTACCCAGAGAAAGTTCGACAATCTGACCAAGGCCGAGAG
AGGCGGCCTGAGCGAACTGGATAAGGCCGGCTTCATCAAGAGACAGCTGGTGGAAACCCGGCAGATCACA
AAGCACGTGGCACAGATCCTGGACTCCCGGATGAACACTAAGTACGACGAGAATGACAAGCTGATCCGGG
AAGTGAAAGTGATCACCCTGAAGTCCAAGCTGGTGTCCGATTTCCGGAAGGATTTCCAGTTTTACAAAGT
GCGCGAGATCAACAACTACCACCACGCCCACGACGCCTACCTGAACGCCGTCGTGGGAACCGCCCTGATC
AAAAAGTACCCTAAGCTGGAAAGCGAGTTCGTGTACGGCGACTACAAGGTGTACGACGTGCGGAAGATGA
TCGCCAAGAGCGAGCAGGAAATCGGCAAGGCTACCGCCAAGTACTTCTTCTACAGCAACATCATGAACTT
TTTCAAGACCGAGATTACCCTGGCCAACGGCGAGATCCGGAAGCGGCCTCTGATCGAGACAAACGGCGAA
ACCGGGGAGATCGTGTGGGATAAGGGCCGGGATTTTGCCACCGTGCGGAAAGTGCTGAGCATGCCCCAAG
TGAATATCGTGAAAAAGACCGAGGTGCAGACAGGCGGCTTCAGCAAAGAGTCTATCCTGCCCAAGAGGAA
CAGCGATAAGCTGATCGCCAGAAAGAAGGACTGGGACCCTAAGAAGTACGGCGGCTTCGACAGCCCCACC
GTGGCCTATTCTGTGCTGGTGGTGGCCAAAGTGGAAAAGGGCAAGTCCAAGAAACTGAAGAGTGTGAAAG
AGCTGCTGGGGATCACCATCATGGAAAGAAGCAGCTTCGAGAAGAATCCCATCGACTTTCTGGAAGCCAA
GGGCTACAAAGAAGTGAAAAAGGACCTGATCATCAAGCTGCCTAAGTACTCCCTGTTCGAGCTGGAAAAC
GGCCGGAAGAGAATGCTGGCCTCTGCCGGCGAACTGCAGAAGGGAAACGAACTGGCCCTGCCCTCCAAAT
ATGTGAACTTCCTGTACCTGGCCAGCCACTATGAGAAGCTGAAGGGCTCCCCCGAGGATAATGAGCAGAA
ACAGCTGTTTGTGGAACAGCACAAGCACTACCTGGACGAGATCATCGAGCAGATCAGCGAGTTCTCCAAG
AGAGTGATCCTGGCCGACGCTAATCTGGACAAAGTGCTGTCCGCCTACAACAAGCACCGGGATAAGCCCA
TCAGAGAGCAGGCCGAGAATATCATCCACCTGTTTACCCTGACCAATCTGGGAGCCCCTGCCGCCTTCAA
GTACTTTGACACCACCATCGACCGGAAGAGGTACACCAGCACCAAAGAGGTGCTGGACGCCACCCTGATC
CACCAGAGCATCACCGGCCTGTACGAGACACGGATCGACCTGTCTCAGCTGGGAGGCGACAAAAGGCCGG
CGGCCACGAAAAAGGCCGGCCAGGCAAAAAAGAAAAAGTAAGAATTCCTAGAGCTCGCTGATCAGCCTCG
ACTGTGCCTTCTAGTTGCCAGCCATCTGTTGTTTGCCCCTCCCCCGTGCCTTCCTTGACCCTGGAAGGTG
CCACTCCCACTGTCCTTTCCTAATAAAATGAGGAAATTGCATCGCATTGTCTGAGTAGGTGTCATTCTAT
TCTGGGGGGTGGGGTGGGGCAGGACAGCAAGGGGGAGGATTGGGAAGAGAATAGCAGGCATGCTGGGGAG
CGGCCGCAGGAACCCCTAGTGATGGAGTTGGCCACTCCCTCTCTGCGCGCTCGCTCGCTCACTGAGGCCG
GGCGACCAAAGGTCGCCCGACGCCCGGGCTTTGCCCGGGCGGCCTCAGTGAGCGAGCGAGCGCGCAGCTG
CCTGCAGGGGCGCCTGATGCGGTATTTTCTCCTTACGCATCTGTGCGGTATTTCACACCGCATA
[95 nt withheld, positions 5455-5549]
T
[46 nt withheld, positions 5551-5596]
C
[141 nt withheld, positions 5598-5738]
CCTTTGACGTTGGAGTCCACGTTCTTT
[37 nt withheld, positions 5766-5802]
ACTCTATCTCGGGCTATTCTTTTGATTTATAAGGGATTTTGCCGATTTCGGTCTATTGGTTAAAAAATGA
GCTGATTTAACAAAAATTTAACGCGAATTTTAACAAAATATTAACGTTTACAATTTTATGGTGCACTCTC
AGTACAATCTGCTCTGATGCCGCATAGTTAAGCCAGCCCCGACACCCGCCAACACCCGCTGACGCGCCCT
GACGGGCTTGTCTGCTCCCGGCATCCGCTTACAGACAAGCTGTGACCGTCTCCGGGAGCTGCATGTGTCA
GAGGTTTTCACCGTCATCACCGAAACGCGCGAGACGAAAGGGCCTCGTGATACGCCTATTTTTATAGGTT
AATGTCATGATAATAATGGTTTCTTAGACGTCAGGTGGCACTTTTCGGGGAAATGTGCGCGGAACCCCTA
TTTGTTTATTTTTCTAAATACATTCAAATATGTATCCGCTCATGAGACAATAACCCTGATAAATGCTTCA
ATAATATTGAAAAAGGAAGAGTATGAGTATTCAACATTTCCGTGTCGCCCTTATTCCCTTTTTTGCGGCA
TTTTGCCTTCCTGTTTTTGCTCACCCAGAAACGCTGGTGAAAGTAAAAGATGCTGAAGATCAGTTGGGTG
CACGAGTGGGTTACATCGAACTGGATCTCAACAGCGGTAAGATCCTTGAGAGTTTTCGCCCCGAAGAACG
TTTTCCAATGATGAGCACTTTTAAAGTTCTGCTATGTGGCGCGGTATTATCCCGTATTGACGCCGGGCAA
GAGCAACTCGGTCGCCGCATACACTATTCTCAGAATGACTTGGTTGAGTACTCACCAGTCACAGAAAAGC
ATCTTACGGATGGCATGACAGTAAGAGAATTATGCAGTGCTGCCATAACCATGAGTGATAACACTGCGGC
CAACTTACTTCTGACAACGATCGGAGGACCGAAGGAGCTAACCGCTTTTTTGCACAACATGGGGGATCAT
GTAACTCGCCTTGATCGTTGGGAACCGGAGCTGAATGAAGCCATACCAAACGACGAGCGTGACACCACGA
TGCCTGTAGCAATGGCAACAACGTTGCGCAAACTATTAACTGGCGAACTACTTACTCTAGCTTCCCGGCA
ACAATTAATAGACTGGATGGAGGCGGATAAAGTTGCAGGACCACTTCTGCGCTCGGCCCTTCCGGCTGGC
TGGTTTATTGCTGATAAATCTGGAGCCGGTGAGCGTGGAAGCCGCGGTATCATTGCAGCACTGGGGCCAG
ATGGTAAGCCCTCCCGTATCGTAGTTATCTACACGACGGGGAGTCAGGCAACTATGGATGAACGAAATAG
ACAGATCGCTGAGATAGGTGCCTCACTGATTAAGCATTGGTAACTGTCAGACCAAGTTTACTCATATATA
CTTTAGATTGATTTAAAACTTCATTTTTAATTTAAAAGGATCTAGGTGAAGATCCTTTTTGATAATCTCA
TGACCAAAATCCCTTAACGTGAGTTTTCGTTCCACTGAGCGTCAGACCCCGTAGAAAAGATCAAAGGATC
TTCTTGAGATCCTTTTTTTCTGCGCGTAATCTGCTGCTTGCAAACAAAAAAACCACCGCTACCAGCGGTG
GTTTGTTTGCCGGATCAAGAGCTACCAACTCTTTTTCCGAAGGTAACTGGCTTCAGCAGAGCGCAGATAC
CAAATACTGTTCTTCTAGTGTAGCCGTAGTTAGGCCACCACTTCAAGAACTCTGTAGCACCGCCTACATA
CCTCGCTCTGCTAATCCTGTTACCAGTGGCTGCTGCCAGTGGCGATAAGTCGTGTCTTACCGGGTTGGAC
TCAAGACGATAGTTACCGGATAAGGCGCAGCGGTCGGGCTGAACGGGGGGTTCGTGCACACAGCCCAGCT
TGGAGCGAACGACCTACACCGAACTGAGATACCTACAGCGTGAGCTATGAGAAAGCGCCACGCTTCCCGA
AGGGAGAAAGGCGGACAGGTATCCGGTAAGCGGCAGGGTCGGAACAGGAGAGCGCACGAGGGAGCTTCCA
GGGGGAAACGCCTGGTATCTTTATAGTCCTGTCGGGTTTCGCCACCTCTGACTTGAGCGTCGATTTTTGT
GATGCTCGTCAGGGGGGCGGAGCCTATGGAAAAACGCCAGCAACGCGGCCTTTTTACGGTTCCTGGCCTT
TTGCTGGCCTTTTGCTCACATGTGAGGGCCTATTTCCCATGATTCCTTCATATTTGCATATACGATACAA
GGCTGTTAGAGAGATAATTGGAATTAATTTGACTGTAAACACAAAGATATTAGTACAAAATACGTGACGT
AGAAAGTAATAATTTCTTGGGTAGTTTGCAGTTTTAAAATTATGTTTTAAAATGGACTATCATATGCTTA
CCGTAACTTGAAAGTATTTCGATTTCTTGGCTTTATATATCTTGTGGAAAGGACGAAACACCGGGCGGTG
AGCGCACTCTCCAGTTTTAGAGCTAGAAATAGCAAGTTAAAATAAGGCTAGTCCGTTATCAACTTGAAAA
AGTGGCACCGAGTCGGTGCTTTTTTGTTTTAGAGCTAGAAATAGCAAGTTAAAATAAGGCTAGTCCGTTT
TTAGCGCGTGCGCCAATTCTGCAGACAAATGGCTCTAGAGGCATGTGAGGGCCTATTTCCCATGATTCCT
TCATATTTGCATATACGATACAAGGCTGTTAGAGAGATAATTGGAATTAATTTGACTGTAAACACAAAGA
TATTAGTACAAAATACGTGACGTAGAAAGTAATAATTTCTTGGGTAGTTTGCAGTTTTAAAATTATGTTT
TAAAATGGACTATCATATGCTTACCGTAACTTGAAAGTATTTCGATTTCTTGGCTTTATATATCTTGTGG
AAAGGACGAAACACCGCATCGTACGCGTACGTGTTGTTTTAGAGCTAGAAATAGCAAGTTAAAATAAGGC
TAGTCCGTTATCAACTTGAAAAAGTGGCACCGAGTCGGTGCTTTTTTGTTTTAGAGCTAGAAATAGCAAG
TTAAAATAAGGCTAGTCCGTTTTTAGCGCGTGCGCCAATTCTGCAGACAAATGGCTCTAGAGGTACCCGT
TACAT
Features (pLannotate 1.2.2; 22 found; start..end, strand, type, name):
    280..401     +  promoter       chicken β-actin promoter (fragment): contains a 21-bp deletion relative to the standard chicken β-actin promoter
    441..460     +  promoter       chicken β-actin promoter (fragment): contains a 21-bp deletion relative to the standard chicken β-actin promoter
    504..722     +  intron         hybrid intron: hybrid between chicken β-actin (CBA) and minute virus of mice (MMV) introns (Gray et al., 2011)
    860..2461    +  CDS            Cas9(N): N-terminal portion of Streptococcus pyogenes Cas9 (Zetsche et al., 2015)
   2462..4960    +  CDS            Cas9(C): C-terminal portion of Streptococcus pyogenes Cas9 (Zetsche et al., 2015)
   4961..5008    +  CDS            nucleoplasmin NLS: bipartite nuclear localization signal from nucleoplasmin
   5042..5153    +  polyA_signal   bGH poly(A) signal: bovine growth hormone polyadenylation signal
   5258..5398    +  repeat_region  AAV2 ITR: inverted terminal repeat of adeno-associated virus serotype 2 inverted
   5403..5454    -  misc_feature   bom (fragment): basis of mobility region from pBR322
   5473..5928    +  rep_origin     f1 ori (sequence partly withheld): f1 bacteriophage origin of replication; arrow indicates direction of (+) strand synthesis
   5929..5978    -  misc_feature   bom (fragment): basis of mobility region from pBR322
   6080..6115    -  CDS            rop (fragment): Rop protein, which maintains plasmids at low copy number; rop
   6210..6314    +  promoter       AmpR promoter: bla
   6315..7175    +  CDS            AmpR: β-lactamase; bla; confers resistance to ampicillin, carbenicillin, and related antibiotics
   7346..7934    +  rep_origin     ori: high-copy-number ColE1/pMB1/pBR322/pUC origin of replication
   7996..8236    +  promoter       U6 promoter: RNA polymerase III promoter for human U6 snRNA
   8266..8341    +  misc_RNA       gRNA scaffold: guide RNA scaffold for the Streptococcus pyogenes CRISPR/Cas9 system
   8348..8391    +  misc_RNA       gRNA scaffold (fragment): guide RNA scaffold for the Streptococcus pyogenes CRISPR/Cas9 system
   8439..8679    +  promoter       U6 promoter: RNA polymerase III promoter for human U6 snRNA
   8708..8783    +  misc_RNA       gRNA scaffold: guide RNA scaffold for the Streptococcus pyogenes CRISPR/Cas9 system
   8790..8833    +  misc_RNA       gRNA scaffold (fragment): guide RNA scaffold for the Streptococcus pyogenes CRISPR/Cas9 system
   8880..278     +  enhancer       CMV enhancer (across the origin): human cytomegalovirus immediate early enhancer; contains an 18-bp deletion relative to the standard CMV enhancer
