[The description below was written by a language model from this plasmid's Addgene catalogue record and pLannotate feature annotations shown in this document.]
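Description:
pX330-PITCh-MYO1C is a mammalian CRISPR expression plasmid built on the pX330-BbsI-PITCh backbone, designed to deliver Streptococcus pyogenes Cas9 together with guide RNAs from a single vector. It is maintained in E. coli through a ColE1/pUC-type origin and selected with ampicillin via the β-lactamase gene. The catalogue lists it as low copy even though the annotated origin is of the high-copy type. An f1 phage origin, short bom and rop remnants, and a single annotated AAV2 ITR inherited from the pX330 lineage are also present. No mammalian selection marker or reporter is annotated.

Cas9 is driven by a hybrid CBh-style promoter made up of the CMV enhancer, chicken β-actin promoter fragments and a hybrid CBA/MVM intron. The coding sequence (annotated as adjoining N- and C-terminal portions, which together form a contiguous Cas9 ORF) ends in a nucleoplasmin bipartite NLS and is terminated by the bGH polyadenylation signal. Two separate human U6 promoter–gRNA scaffold cassettes sit in tandem. According to the record, the cloned 20-nt insert is an sgRNA directed at the N-terminal coding region of human MYO1C. The identity of the guide in the second cassette is not stated, although the backbone name suggests it is the generic PITCh guide used to cut a co-transfected donor plasmid and release its knock-in cassette.

The associated publication describes a plasmid scaffold for CRISPR-based endogenous tagging. This construct therefore appears intended to cut the MYO1C locus near the start codon so that a tag supplied on a separate donor plasmid can be inserted at the N-terminus of the endogenous protein in human cells.
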