Addgene plasmid #227305: pX330-PITCh-MYO1C
Depositing lab: Laurence Pelletier. Publication: qTAG: an adaptable plasmid scaffold for CRISPR-based endogenous tagging. Philip R, Sharma A, Matellan L, Erpf AC, Hsu WH, Tkach JM, Wyatt HDM, Pelletier L. EMBO J. 2024 Dec 12. doi: 10.1038/s44318-024-00337-5. PubMed 39668248.
Backbone
  Vector backbone: pX330-BbsI-PITCh
  Backbone manufacturer: Peter Kaiser, Addgene #127875
  Backbone size w/o insert (bp): 8947
  Vector type: Mammalian Expression, CRISPR
Growth in bacteria
  Bacterial resistance: Ampicillin, 100 μg/mL
  Growth temperature: 37°C
  Growth strain: DH5alpha
  Copy number: Low Copy
Gene/Insert
  Gene/Insert name: sgRNA Targeting N-terminus of MYO1C (alt name: MYO1C)
  gRNA/shRNA sequence: GGCGGTGAGCGCACTCTCCA
  Species: H. sapiens (human)
  Insert size (bp): 20
  Entrez Gene: MYO1C (a.k.a. MMI-beta, MMIb, MyoIC, NMI, myr2)
  Promoter: U6
Terms and licenses: Academic/Nonprofit Terms; Industry Terms: Not Available to Industry
How to cite: pX330-PITCh-MYO1C was a gift from Laurence Pelletier (Addgene plasmid # 227305 ; http://n2t.net/addgene:227305 ; RRID:Addgene_227305)
